Addgene plasmid #149183: pGBW-m4046711
Purpose: Yeast Expression plasmid for SARS-CoV-2 nsp8
Depositing lab: Ginkgo Bioworks & Benjie Chen. Depositing organization: Ginkgo Bioworks.
Backbone
  Vector backbone: AmpR; 2u URA3
  Backbone size w/o insert (bp): 4078
  Vector type: Yeast Expression
  Selectable markers: URA3
Growth in bacteria
  Bacterial resistance: Ampicillin, 100 μg/mL
  Growth temperature: 37°C
  Growth strain: DH5alpha
  Copy number: High Copy
Gene/Insert
  Gene/Insert name: SARS-CoV-2 nsp8
  Species: S. cerevisiae (budding yeast); Severe acute respiratory syndrome coronavirus 2
  Insert size (bp): 593
  Mutation: Saccharomyces cerevisiae recode 1
  Entrez Gene: ORF1ab (a.k.a. GU280_gp01)
  Promoter: pTEF1
  Cloning method: Unknown
Resource information
  A portion of this plasmid was derived from a plasmid made by: GinkgoBioworks
Depositor comments: NCBI Reference Sequence: YP_009725304.1. Created by gene synthesis with Not1 site. NGS used for QC was performed by Ginkgo and may not fully cover the entire plasmid.
How to cite: pGBW-m4046711 was a gift from Ginkgo Bioworks & Benjie Chen (Addgene plasmid # 149183 ; http://n2t.net/addgene:149183 ; RRID:Addgene_149183)
