[The description below was written by a language model from this plasmid's Addgene catalogue record and pLannotate feature annotations shown in this document.]
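Description:
pGBW-m4046711 is a yeast episomal expression plasmid for producing the SARS-CoV-2 non-structural protein nsp8 in Saccharomyces cerevisiae. It is a shuttle vector. In E. coli it replicates from a high-copy ColE1/pUC-type origin and is selected with ampicillin through a β-lactamase gene, which the annotation places downstream of a cat promoter. In yeast it is maintained by the 2μ origin, which supports multicopy episomal replication, and is selected by uracil prototrophy through URA3, a marker that can also be counterselected with 5-FOA. Short phage T3 and T7 early terminators and a tonB terminator flank the bacterial modules, presumably to insulate them from read-through transcription. A short segment is annotated as rop directly adjacent to AmpR, although the catalogue lists the plasmid as high copy.

The payload is an nsp8 coding sequence of roughly 600 bp, made by gene synthesis and recoded for S. cerevisiae codon usage ("recode 1"). It corresponds to the mature nsp8 cleavage product of the viral ORF1ab polyprotein. The sequence sits between the strong constitutive TEF1 promoter and a CYC1 terminator fragment. The automated annotation matches this ORF to a fragment of the replicase polyprotein 1a, but the accompanying functional text describes nsp10. That text is generic to the polyprotein entry and does not reflect the insert, which the catalogue identifies as nsp8. No epitope or purification tags are annotated. The annotated sequence record is 5,317 nt, somewhat longer than the sum of the listed backbone and insert sizes, and the depositor notes that sequencing QC may not cover the whole plasmid. The record supports use for constitutive expression of nsp8 in yeast but does not state any more specific application.
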