Features (pLannotate 1.2.2; 13 found; start..end, strand, type, name):
     10..417     +  promoter       TEF1 promoter: S. cerevisiae TEF1; promoter for EF-1α
    434..1027    +  CDS            R1A_SARS2 (fragment): Experimental evidence at protein level: Swiss-Prot protein existence level 1. [Non-structural protein 10]: Plays a pivotal role in viral transcription by stimulating both nsp14 3'-5' exoribonuclease and nsp16 2'-O-methyltransferase activities. Therefore plays an essential role in viral mRNAs cap methylation. From Severe acute respiratory syndrome coronavirus 2 (2019-nCoV) (SARS-CoV-2).
   1056..1228    +  terminator     CYC1 terminator (fragment): S. cerevisiae CYC1; transcription terminator for CYC1
   1264..1440    +  promoter       URA3 promoter (fragment): S. cerevisiae URA3
   1441..2244    +  CDS            URA3: orotidine-5'-phosphate decarboxylase, required for uracil biosynthesis; S. cerevisiae URA3; yeast auxotrophic marker, counterselectable with 5-fluoroorotic acid (5-FOA)
   2327..3309    -  rep_origin     2μ ori: yeast 2μ plasmid origin of replication
   3387..3416    +  terminator     T3Te terminator: phage T3 early transcription terminator
   3438..4025    +  rep_origin     ori: high-copy-number ColE1/pMB1/pBR322/pUC origin of replication
   4037..4064    -  terminator     T7Te terminator: phage T7 early transcription terminator
   4088..4279    -  CDS            rop: Rop protein, which maintains plasmids at low copy number; rop
   4280..5140    -  CDS            AmpR: β-lactamase; bla; confers resistance to ampicillin, carbenicillin, and related antibiotics
   5141..5243    -  promoter       cat promoter: promoter of the E. coli cat gene encoding chloramphenicol acetyltransferase
   5244..5275    -  terminator     tonB terminator: bidirectional E. coli tonB-P14 transcription terminator
>Addgene plasmid #149183 | pGBW-m4046711 | depositor full sequence | sequence record 291636 | Full Sequence
GCGGCCGCCCCACACACCATAGCTTCAAAATGTTTCTACTCCTTTTTTACTCTTCCAGATTTTCTCGGAC
TCCGCGCATCGCCGTACCACTTCAAAACACCCAAGCACAGCATACTAAATTTCCCCTCTTTCTTCCTCTA
GGGTGTCGTTAATTACCCGTACTAAAGGTTTGGAAAAGAAAAAAGAGACCGCCTCGTTTCTTTTTCTTCG
TCGAAAAAGGCAATAAAAATTTTTATCACGTTTCTTTTTCTTGAAAATTTTTTTTTTTGATTTTTTTCTC
TTTCGATGACCTCCCATTGATATTTAAGTTAATAAACGGTCTTCAATTTCTCAAGTTTCAGTTTCATTTT
TCTTGTTCTATTACAACTTTTTTTACTTCTTGCTCATTAGAAAGAAAGCATAGCAATCTAATCTAAGTTT
TAATTACAAAATGGCTATCGCCAGTGAATTTTCCTCATTACCTAGCTATGCAGCTTTCGCTACGGCTCAG
GAGGCCTACGAACAAGCTGTAGCCAACGGCGACTCTGAAGTTGTTCTTAAGAAATTGAAGAAGTCTTTGA
ATGTCGCGAAATCTGAATTTGATAGAGATGCTGCTATGCAACGTAAGCTAGAAAAGATGGCTGACCAAGC
AATGACCCAAATGTACAAACAAGCCAGAAGTGAGGACAAGCGAGCTAAGGTGACTTCCGCTATGCAAACA
ATGCTGTTCACTATGTTGAGAAAGTTGGATAACGATGCTCTGAACAATATTATAAACAATGCCAGAGATG
GTTGTGTCCCCCTCAACATTATCCCATTAACCACTGCCGCTAAATTGATGGTTGTTATTCCGGATTATAA
TACATACAAAAACACTTGCGACGGTACCACCTTCACATACGCCTCTGCTCTTTGGGAAATCCAACAGGTA
GTCGACGCTGACTCCAAGATAGTTCAATTGAGCGAAATTTCTATGGATAACTCGCCAAACCTAGCTTGGC
CATTAATCGTCACTGCGTTGAGAGCTAATAGTGCGGTTAAGTTGCAATAAACAGGCCCCTTTTCCTTTGT
CGATATCATGTAATTAGTTATGTCACGCTTACATTCACGCCCTCCTCCCACATCCGCTCTAACCGAAAAG
GAAGGAGTTAGACAACCTGAAGTCTAGGTCCCTATTTATTTTTTTTAATAGTTATGTTAGTATTAAGAAC
GTTATTTATATTTCAAATTTTTCTTTTTTTTCTGTACAAAGCGGCCGCCGAACCACTAGTGCACTGCAGT
ACACGGTTTCCTTGAAATTTTTTTGATTCGGTAATCTCCGAACAGAAGGAAGAACGAAGGAAGGAGCACA
GACTTAGATTGGTATATATACGCATATGTAGTGTTGAAGAAACATGAAATTGCCCAGTATTCTTAACCCA
ACTGCACAGAACAAAAACGTGCAGGAAACGAAGATAAATCATGTCGAAAGCTACATATAAGGAACGTGCT
GCTACTCATCCTAGTCCTGTTGCTGCCAAGCTATTTAATATCATGCACGAAAAGCAAACAAACTTGTGTG
CTTCATTGGATGTTCGTACCACCAAGGAATTACTGGAGTTAGTTGAAGCATTAGGTCCCAAAATTTGTTT
ACTAAAAACACATGTGGATATCTTGACTGATTTTTCCATGGAGGGCACAGTTAAGCCGCTAAAGGCATTA
TCCGCCAAGTACAATTTTTTACTCTTCGAGGACAGAAAATTTGCTGACATTGGTAATACAGTCAAATTGC
AGTACTCTGCGGGTGTATACAGAATAGCAGAATGGGCAGACATTACGAATGCACACGGTGTGGTGGGCCC
AGGTATTGTTAGCGGTTTGAAGCAGGCGGCAGAAGAAGTAACAAAGGAACCTAGAGGCCTTTTGATGTTA
GCAGAATTGTCATGCAAGGGCTCCCTATCTACTGGAGAATATACTAAGGGTACTGTTGACATTGCGAAGA
GCGACAAAGATTTTGTTATCGGCTTTATTGCTCAAAGAGACATGGGTGGAAGAGATGAAGGTTACGATTG
GTTGATTATGACACCCGGTGTGGGTTTAGATGACAAGGGAGATGCATTGGGTCAACAGTATAGAACCGTG
GATGATGTGGTTTCTACAGGATCTGACATTATTATTGTTGGAAGAGGACTATTTGCAAAGGGAAGGGATG
CTAAGGTAGAGGGTGAACGTTACAGAAAAGCAGGCTGGGAAGCATATTTGAGAAGATGCGGCCAGCAAAA
CTAAAAAACTGTATTATAAGTAAATGCATGTATACTAAACTCACAAATTAGAGCTTCAATTTAATTATAT
CAGTTATTACCCGAGTAACGAAGCATCTGTGCTTCATTTTGTAGAACAAAAATGCAACGCGAGAGCGCTA
ATTTTTCAAACAAAGAATCTGAGCTGCATTTTTACAGAACAGAAATGCAACGCGAAAGCGCTATTTTACC
AACGAAGAATCTGTGCTTCATTTTTGTAAAACAAAAATGCAACGCGAGAGCGCTAATTTTTCAAACAAAG
AATCTGAGCTGCATTTTTACAGAACAGAAATGCAACGCGAGAGCGCTATTTTACCAACAAAGAATCTATA
CTTCTTTTTTGTTCTACAAAAATGCATCCCGAGAGCGCTATTTTTCTAACAAAGCATCTTAGATTACTTT
TTTTCTCCTTTGTGCGCTCTATAATGCAGTCTCTTGATAACTTTTTGCACTGTAGGTCCGTTAAGGTTAG
AAGAAGGCTACTTTGGTGTCTATTTTCTCTTCCATAAAAAAAGCCTGACTCCACTTCCCGCGTTTACTGA
TTACTAGCGAAGCTGCGGGTGCATTTTTTCAAGATAAAGGCATCCCCGATTATATTCTATACCGATGTGG
ATTGCGCATACTTTGTGAACAGAAAGTGATAGCGTTGATGATTCTTCATTGGTCAGAAAATTATGAACGG
TTTCTTCTATTTTGTCTCTATATACTACGTATAGGAAATGTTTACATTTTCGTATTGTTTTCGATTCACT
CTATGAATAGTTCTTACTACAATTTTTTTGTCTAAAGAGTAATACTAGAGATAAACATAAAAAATGTAGA
GGTCGAGTTTAGATGCAAGTTCAAGGAGCGAAAGGTGGATGGGTAGGTTATATAGGGATATAGCACAGAG
ATATATAGCAAAGAGATACTTTTGAGCAATGTTTGTGGAAGCGGTATTCGCAATATTTTAGTAGCTCGTT
ACAGTCCGGTGCGTTTTTGGTTTTTTGAAAGTGCGTCATCAGAGCGCTTTTGGTTTTCAAAAGCGCTCTG
AAGTTCCTATACTTTCTAGCTAGAGAATAGGAACTTCCCGAGCGGCCGCGTGTTACAAGCTTGACTCCAG
CGTAACTGGACTGCAATCAACTCACTGGCTCACCTTCACGGGTGGGCCTTTCTTCGGTAGAAAATCAAAG
GATCTTCTTGAGATCCTTTTTTTCTGCGCGTAATCTGCTGCTTGCAAACAAAAAAACCACCGCTACCAGC
GGTGGTTTGTTTGCCGGATCAAGAGCTACCAACTCTTTTTCCGAGGTAACTGGCTTCAGCAGAGCGCAGA
TACCAAATACTGTTCTTCTAGTGTAGCCGTAGTTAGGCCACCACTTCAAGAACTCTGTAGCACCGCCTAC
ATACCTCGCTCTGCTAATCCTGTTACCAGTGGCTGCTGCCAGTGGCGATAAGTCGTGTCTTACCGGGTTG
GACTCAAGACGATAGTTACCGGATAAGGCGCAGCGGTCGGGCTGAACGGGGGGTTCGTGCACACAGCCCA
GCTTGGAGCGAACGACCTACACCGAACTGAGATACCTACAGCGTGAGCTATGAGAAAGCGCCACGCTTCC
CGAAGGGAGAAAGGCGGACAGGTATCCGGTAAGCGGCAGGGTCGGAACAGGAGAGCGCACGAGGGAGCTT
CCAGGGGTAAACGCCTGGTATCTTTATAGTCCTGTCGGGTTTCGCCACCTCTGACTTGAGCATCGATTTT
TGTGATGCTCGTCAGGGGGGCGGAGCCTATGGAAAAACGCCAGCAACGCAGAAAGGCCCACCCGAAGGTG
AGCCAGGTGATTACATTTGGGCCCTCATCAGAGGTTTTCACCGTCATCACCGAAACGCGCGAGGCAGCTG
CGGTAAAGCTCATCAGCGTGGTCGTGAAGCGATTCACAGATGTCTGCCTGTTCATCCGCGTCCAGCTCGT
TGAGTTTCTCCAGAAGCGTTAATGTCTGGCTTCTGATAAAGCGGGCCATGTTAAGGGCGGTTTTTTCCTG
TTTGGTCACTTACCAATGCTTAATCAGTGAGGCACCTATCTCAGCGATCTGTCTATTTCGTTCATCCATA
GTTGCCTGACTCCCCGTCGTGTAGATAACTACGATGCGGGAGGGCTTACCATCTGGCCCCAGTGCTGCAA
TGATACCGCGAGACCCACGCTCACCGGCTCCAGATTTATCAGCAATAAACCAGCCAGCCGGGAGGGCCGA
GCGCAGAAGTGATCCTGCAACTTTATCCGCCTCCATCCAGTCTATTAATTGTTGCCGGGAAGCTAGAGTA
AGTAGTTCGCCAGTTAATAGTTTGCGCAACGTTGTTGCCATTGCTACAGGCATCGTGGTGTCACGCTCGT
CGTTTGGTATGGCTTCATTCAGCTCCGGTTCCCAACGATCAAGGCGAGTTACATGATCCCCCATGTTGTG
CAAAAAAGCGGTTAGCTCCTTCGGTCCTCCGATCGTTGCCAGAAGTAAGTTGGCCGCAGTGTTATCACTC
ATGGTTATGGCAGCACTGCATAATTCTCTTACTGTCATGCCATCCGTGAGATGCTTTTCTGTGACTGGTG
AGTACTCAACCAAGTCATTCTGAGAATAGTGTATGCGGCGACCGAGTTGCTCTTGCCCGGCGTCAATACG
GGATAATACCGCGCCACATAGCAGAACTTTAAAAGTGCTCATCATTGGAAAACGTTCTTCGGGGCGTAAA
CTCTCAAGGATCTTACCGCTGTTGAGATCCAGTTCGATGTAACCCACTCGTGCACCCAACTGATCTTCAG
CATCTTTTACTTTCACCAGCGTTTCTGGGTGAGCAAAAACAGGAAGGCAAAATGCCGCAAAAAAGGGAAT
AAGGGCGACACGGAAATGTTGAATACTCATTTTAGCTTCCTTAGCTCCTGAAAATCTCGATAACTCAAAA
AATACGCCCGGTAGTGATCTTATTTCATTATGGTGAAAGTTGGAACCTCTTACGTGCCGATCAAGTCAAA
AGCCTCCGGTCGGAGGCTTTTGACTTTCTGCTATGGAGGTCAGGTATGATTTAAATGGTCAGTTAGA
