>Addgene plasmid #149183 | pGBW-m4046711 | addgene partial sequence | sequence record 298360 | Ginkgo NGS Result
CGTTTCTTTTTCTTGAAAATTTTTTTTTTTGATTTTTTTCTCTTTCGATGACCTCCCATTGATATTTAAG
TTAATAAACGGTCTTCAATTTCTCAAGTTTCAGTTTCATTTTTCTTGTTCTATTACAACTTTTTTTACTT
CTTGCTCATTAGAAAGAAAGCATAGCAATCTAATCTAAGTTTTAATTACAAAATGGCTATCGCCAGTGAA
TTTTCCTCATTACCTAGCTATGCAGCTTTCGCTACGGCTCAGGAGGCCTACGAACAAGCTGTAGCCAACG
GCGACTCTGAAGTTGTTCTTAAGAAATTGAAGAAGTCTTTGAATGTCGCGAAATCTGAATTTGATAGAGA
TGCTGCTATGCAACGTAAGCTAGAAAAGATGGCTGACCAAGCAATGACCCAAATGTACAAACAAGCCAGA
AGTGAGGACAAGCGAGCTAAGGTGACTTCCGCTATGCAAACAATGCTGTTCACTATGTTGAGAAAGTTGG
ATAACGATGCTCTGAACAATATTATAAACAATGCCAGAGATGGTTGTGTCCCCCTCAACATTATCCCATT
AACCACTGCCGCTAAATTGATGGTTGTTATTCCGGATTATAATACATACAAAAACACTTGCGACGGTACC
ACCTTCACATACGCCTCTGCTCTTTGGGAAATCCAACAGGTAGTCGACGCTGACTCCAAGATAGTTCAAT
TGAGCGAAATTTCTATGGATAACTCGCCAAACCTAGCTTGGCCATTAATCGTCACTGCGTTGAGAGCTAA
TAGTGCGGTTAAGTTGCAATAAACAGGCCCCTTTTCCTTTGTCGATATCATGTAATTAGTTATGTCACGC
TTACATTCACGCCCTCCTCCCACATCCGCTCTAACCGAAAAGGAAGGAGTTAGACAACCTGAAGTCTAGG
TCCCTATTTATTTTTTTTAATAGTTATGTTAGTATTAAGAACGTTATTTATATTTCAAATTTTTCTTTTT
TTTCTGTACAAAGCGGCCGCCGAACCACTAGTGCACTGCAGTACACGGTTTCCTTGAAATTTTTTTGATT
CGGTAATCTCCGAACAGAAGGAAGAACGAAGGAAGGAGCACAGACTTAGATTGGTATATATACGCATATG
TAGTGTTGAAGAAACATGAAATTGCCCAGTATTCTTAACCCAACTGCACAGAACAAAAACGTGCAGGAAA
CGAAGATAAATCATGTCGAAAGCTACATATAAGGAACGTGCTGCTACTCATCCTAGTCCTGTTGCTGCCA
AGCTATTTAATATCATGCACGAAAAGCAAACAAACTTGTGTGCTTCATTGGATGTTCGTACCACCAAGGA
ATTACTGGAGTTAGTTGAAGCATTAGGTCCCAAAATTTGTTTACTAAAAACACATGTGGATATCTTGACT
